Addgene plasmid #187792: MAC_C_STYK1
Purpose: MAC-tagged gene expression of human STYK1
Depositing lab: Markku Varjosalo. Depositing organization: University of Helsinki, Institute of Biotechnology. Publication: Physical and functional interactome atlas of human receptor tyrosine kinases. Salokas K, Liu X, Ohman T, Chowdhury I, Gawriyski L, Keskitalo S, Varjosalo M. EMBO Rep. 2022 Apr 5:e54041. doi: 10.15252/embr.202154041. PubMed 35384245.
Backbone
  Vector backbone: MAC-tag-C
  Vector type: Mammalian Expression
Growth in bacteria
  Bacterial resistance: Ampicillin, 100 μg/mL
  Growth temperature: 37°C
  Growth strain: DH5alpha
  Copy number: High Copy
Gene/Insert
  Gene/Insert name: STYK1
  Species: H. sapiens (human)
  Entrez Gene: STYK1 (a.k.a. NOK, SuRTK106, DKFZp761P1010)
  Cloning method: Gateway Cloning
Terms and licenses: Academic/Nonprofit Terms; Industry Terms: Not Available to Industry
How to cite: MAC_C_STYK1 was a gift from Markku Varjosalo (Addgene plasmid # 187792 ; http://n2t.net/addgene:187792 ; RRID:Addgene_187792)
