[The description below was written by a language model from this plasmid's Addgene catalogue record and pLannotate feature annotations shown in this document.]
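Description:
MAC_C_STYK1 is a mammalian expression plasmid built on the MAC-tag-C backbone, carrying the human STYK1 (also called NOK) coding sequence inserted by Gateway cloning. STYK1 encodes a probable tyrosine protein kinase with reported transforming activity. In bacteria the plasmid is maintained through a high-copy ColE1/pUC-type origin and selected with ampicillin via the β-lactamase gene; a partial f1 origin and remnants of lac regulatory sequence are also annotated in the backbone.

Expression is driven by the CMV immediate-early enhancer and promoter, followed directly by short elements annotated as tet operator-containing fragments. This arrangement suggests a tetracycline-regulated CMV promoter that is repressed in cells expressing the Tet repressor, although the catalogue fields do not state this. The STYK1 open reading frame sits between attB1 and attB2 recombination scars. Downstream of attB2 lies a coding region matching E. coli BirA biotin ligase, and the unit ends at the bGH polyadenylation signal. The placement fits a C-terminal fusion tag in which a BirA-derived moiety enables proximity-dependent biotinylation of neighbouring proteins. The feature table does not annotate any other tag components in the stretch between attB2 and birA, nor does it say which BirA variant is present.

An FRT site immediately precedes a hygromycin resistance gene that has no complete promoter of its own and is followed by the SV40 poly(A) signal. This layout is typical of Flp-mediated integration into a genomic FRT landing site, where correct insertion activates hygromycin resistance and yields isogenic stable lines. The stated purpose is MAC-tagged expression of STYK1, and the associated work maps the physical and functional interactomes of human receptor tyrosine kinases.
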