Features (pLannotate 1.2.2; 24 found; start..end, strand, type, name):
     78..457     +  enhancer       CMV enhancer: human cytomegalovirus immediate early enhancer
    458..661     +  promoter       CMV promoter: human cytomegalovirus (CMV) immediate early promoter
    663..682     +  promoter       PLtetO-1 promoter (fragment): modified phage lambda PL promoter with tet operator sites (Lutz and Bujard, 1997)
    684..703     +  promoter       PLtetO-1 promoter (fragment): modified phage lambda PL promoter with tet operator sites (Lutz and Bujard, 1997)
    711..744     +  promoter       TRE3GV promoter (fragment): 3rd-generation Tet-responsive promoter that can be activated by binding of Tet-On® 3G, optimized for retroviral and lentiviral vectors
    880..898     +  protein_bind   attB1 (fragment): mutant version of attB; core recombination site for the Gateway® BP reaction BP Clonase™
    906..2171    +  CDS            STYK1: STYK1_HUMAN - Also known as NOK. Experimental evidence at protein level: Swiss-Prot protein existence level 1. Probable tyrosine protein-kinase, which has strong transforming capabilities on a variety of cell lines. When overexpressed, it can also induce tumor cell invasion as well as metastasis in distant organs. May act by activating both MAP kinase and phosphatidylinositol 3'-kinases (PI3K) pathways (By similarity). From Homo sapiens (Human).
   2176..2200    -  protein_bind   attB2: mutant version of attB; recombination site for the Gateway® BP reaction BP Clonase™
   2388..3347    +  CDS            birA: BIRA_ECOLI - Also known as bioR, dhbB. Experimental evidence at protein level: Swiss-Prot protein existence level 1. Acts both as a biotin--[acetyl-CoA-carboxylase] ligase and a biotin-operon repressor. In the presence of ATP, BirA activates biotin to form the BirA-biotinyl-5'-adenylate (BirA-bio-5'-AMP or holoBirA) complex. HoloBirA can either transfer the biotinyl moiety to the biotin carboxyl carrier protein (BCCP) subunit of acetyl-CoA carboxylase, or bind to the biotin operator site and inhibit transcription of the operon. From Escherichia coli (strain K12).
   3397..3621    +  polyA_signal   bGH poly(A) signal: bovine growth hormone polyadenylation signal
   3625..3646    +  promoter       SV40 promoter (fragment): SV40 enhancer and early promoter
   3667..3900    +  rep_origin     f1 ori (fragment) (sequence partly withheld): f1 bacteriophage origin of replication; arrow indicates direction of (+) strand synthesis
   3905..3952    +  protein_bind   FRT: FLP-mediated recombination occurs in the 8-bp core sequence TCTAGAAA (Turan and Bode, 2011). FLP recombinase from the Saccharomyces cerevisiae 2μ plasmid
   3960..4982    +  CDS            HygR: aminoglycoside phosphotransferase from E. coli; aph(4)-Ia; confers resistance to hygromycin
   4992..5117    +  CDS            ble (fragment): BLE_KLEPN - Experimental evidence at protein level: Swiss-Prot protein existence level 1. Binding protein with a strong affinity to the bleomycin family of antibiotics. Binds to CL990; an antimitotic-antibiotic compound. From Klebsiella pneumoniae.
   5112..5233    +  polyA_signal   SV40 poly(A) signal: SV40 polyadenylation signal
   5306..5322    -  protein_bind   lac operator: The lac repressor binds to the lac operator to inhibit transcription in E. coli. This inhibition can be relieved by adding lactose or isopropyl-β-D-thiogalactopyranoside (IPTG). lac repressor encoded by lacI
   5330..5360    -  promoter       lac promoter: promoter for the E. coli lac operon
   5375..5396    -  protein_bind   CAP binding site: CAP binding activates transcription in the presence of cAMP. E. coli catabolite activator protein
   5409..5501    -  CDS            lacI (fragment): lac repressor; lacI; The lac repressor binds to the lac operator to inhibit transcription in E. coli. This inhibition can be relieved by adding lactose or isopropyl-β-D-thiogalactopyranoside (IPTG).
   5684..6272    -  rep_origin     ori: high-copy-number ColE1/pMB1/pBR322/pUC origin of replication
   6443..7303    -  CDS            AmpR: β-lactamase; bla; confers resistance to ampicillin, carbenicillin, and related antibiotics
   7304..7408    -  promoter       AmpR promoter: bla
   7467..7519    -  misc_feature   bom (fragment): basis of mobility region from pBR322
>Addgene plasmid #187792 | MAC_C_STYK1 | addgene full sequence | sequence record 372385 | Addgene NGS Result
CGACAATTGCATGAAGAATCTGCTTAGGGTTAGGCGTTTTGCGCTGCTTCGCGATGTACGGGCCAGATAT
ACGCGTTGACATTGATTATTGACTAGTTATTAATAGTAATCAATTACGGGGTCATTAGTTCATAGCCCAT
ATATGGAGTTCCGCGTTACATAACTTACGGTAAATGGCCCGCCTGGCTGACCGCCCAACGACCCCCGCCC
ATTGACGTCAATAATGACGTATGTTCCCATAGTAACGCCAATAGGGACTTTCCATTGACGTCAATGGGTG
GAGTATTTACGGTAAACTGCCCACTTGGCAGTACATCAAGTGTATCATATGCCAAGTACGCCCCCTATTG
ACGTCAATGACGGTAAATGGCCCGCCTGGCATTATGCCCAGTACATGACCTTATGGGACTTTCCTACTTG
GCAGTACATCTACGTATTAGTCATCGCTATTACCATGGTGATGCGGTTTTGGCAGTACATCAATGGGCGT
GGATAGCGGTTTGACTCACGGGGATTTCCAAGTCTCCACCCCATTGACGTCAATGGGAGTTTGTTTTGGC
ACCAAAATCAACGGGACTTTCCAAAATGTCGTAACAACTCCGCCCCATTGACGCAAATGGGCGGTAGGCG
TGTACGGTGGGAGGTCTATATAAGCAGAGCTCTCCCTATCAGTGATAGAGATCTCCCTATCAGTGATAGA
GATCGTCGACGAGCTCGTTTAGTGAACCGTCAGATCGCCTGGAGACGCCATCCACGCTGTTTTGACCTCC
ATAGAAGACACCGGGACCGATCCAGCCTCCGGACTCTAGCGTTTAAACTTAAGCTTGGTACCGAGCTCGG
ATCCACTAGTCCAGTGTGGTGGAATTCTGCAGATATCAACAAGTTTGTACAAAAAAGCTGGCACCATGGG
CATGACACGGATGCTCCTGGAATGCAGTCTCAGTGACAAGTTGTGTGTCATCCAGGAGAAGCAGTATGAA
GTGATTATCGTCCCAACTTTGTTGGTTACTATCTTCCTCATCCTTCTTGGGGTCATCCTGTGGCTTTTTA
TCAGAGAACAAAGAACTCAACAGCAGCGTTCTGGACCTCAAGGCATTGCCCCTGTTCCTCCACCTAGGGA
CCTAAGCTGGGAAGCAGGACATGGAGGAAATGTGGCTTTGCCACTTAAGGAGACATCCGTGGAAAACTTT
CTGGGAGCTACCACACCTGCCCTGGCTAAGCTGCAGGTGCCGCGGGAGCAACTCTCTGAAGTTCTGGAGC
AGATTTGCAGTGGTAGCTGTGGGCCCATCTTTCGAGCCAATATGAACACTGGGGACCCTTCTAAGCCCAA
GAGTGTTATTCTCAAGGCTTTAAAAGAACCAGCTGGGCTCCATGAGGTACAAGATTTCTTAGGGCGAATC
CAATTCCATCAATACCTGGGGAAACACAAAAACCTGGTGCAGCTGGAAGGCTGCTGCACTGAAAAGCTGC
CACTCTATATGGTGTTGGAGGATGTGGCCCAGGGGGACCTGCTCGGCTTTCTCTGGACCTGTCGGCGGGA
TGTGATGACTATGGATGGTCTTCTCTATGATCTCACAGAAAAACAAGTATATCACATCGGAAAGCAGGTC
CTTTTGGCGCTGGAATTCCTGCAGGAGAAGCATTTGTTCCATGGGGATGTGGCAGCCAGGAATATTCTGA
TGCAAAGTGATCTCACTGCTAAGCTCTGTGGATTAGGCCTGGCTTATGAAGTTTACACCCGAGGGGCCAT
CTCCTCTACTCAAACCATACCTCTCAAGTGGCTTGCCCCAGAACGGCTTCTCCTGAGACCTGCTAGCATC
AGAGCAGATGTCTGGTCTTTTGGGATCCTGCTCTATGAGATGGTGACTCTAGGAGCACCACCGTATCCTG
AAGTCCCTCCTACCAGCATCCTAGAGCATCTCCAAAGAAGGAAAATCATGAAGAGACCCAGTAGCTGCAC
ACATACCATGTACAGTATCATGAAGTCCTGCTGGCGCTGGCGTGAGGCTGACCGCCCCTCACCTAGAGAG
CTGCGCTTGCGCCTAGAAGCTGCCATTAAAACTGCAGATGACGAGGCTGTGTTACAAGTACCAGAGTTGG
TGGTACCTGAACTGTATGCAGCTGTGGCCGGCATCAGAGTGGAGAGCCTCTTCTACAACTATAGCATGCT
TGGCGACCCAGCTTTCTTGTACAAAGTGGTTGATATCAAGGCCGCCGACATCACCAGCCTGTACAAGAAA
GTGGGGTGGAGCCATCCCCAGTTCGAGAAGGGCGGAGGATCTGGCGGCGGAAGCGGCGGAGGAAGCTGGT
CCCACCCTCAGTTTGAGAAAGGCACCGAGCTGGGCAGCACCATGGCCAGCTACCCCTACGACGTGCCCGA
CTACGCCAAGGACAACACCGTGCCCCTGAAGCTGATCGCCCTGCTGGCCAACGGCGAGTTCCACTCTGGC
GAGCAGCTGGGCGAGACACTGGGCATGAGCAGAGCCGCCATCAACAAGCACATCCAGACCCTGCGGGACT
GGGGCGTGGACGTGTTCACAGTGCCCGGCAAGGGCTACAGCCTGCCCGAGCCCATCCAGCTGCTGAACGC
CAAGCAGATCCTGGGCCAGCTGGATGGCGGATCTGTGGCCGTGCTGCCCGTGATCGACAGCACCAACCAG
TATCTGCTCGACCGGATCGGCGAGCTGAAGTCCGGCGACGCCTGTATCGCCGAGTACCAGCAGGCCGGCA
GAGGCGGCAGGGGCAGAAAGTGGTTCAGCCCCTTCGGCGCCAACCTGTACCTGAGCATGTTCTGGAGACT
GGAACAGGGCCCAGCCGCCGCTATTGGCCTGAGCCTGGTCATCGGCATCGTGATGGCCGAGGTGCTGCGG
AAGCTGGGCGCCGACAAAGTGCGCGTGAAGTGGCCCAACGACCTGTATCTGCAGGACCGGAAGCTGGCCG
GCATCCTGGTGGAACTGACCGGCAAAACAGGCGACGCCGCCCAGATCGTGATCGGCGCTGGCATCAACAT
GGCCATGCGGCGGGTGGAAGAGAGCGTGGTCAACCAGGGCTGGATCACCCTGCAGGAAGCCGGCATCAAC
CTGGACCGGAACACCCTGGCCGCCATGCTGATCAGAGAGCTGAGAGCCGCCCTGGAACTGTTCGAGCAGG
AAGGCCTGGCCCCCTACCTGAGCAGATGGGAGAAGCTGGACAACTTCATCAACCGGCCCGTGAAACTGAT
CATCGGCGACAAAGAGATCTTCGGCATCAGCCGGGGCATCGACAAGCAGGGGGCCCTGCTCCTGGAACAG
GACGGCATCATCAAGCCCTGGATGGGCGGCGAGATCAGCCTGCGGAGCGCCGAGAAGTGATGACTCGAGT
CTAGAGGGCCCGTTTAAACCCGCTGATCAGCCTCGACTGTGCCTTCTAGTTGCCAGCCATCTGTTGTTTG
CCCCTCCCCCGTGCCTTCCTTGACCCTGGAAGGTGCCACTCCCACTGTCCTTTCCTAATAAAATGAGGAA
ATTGCATCGCATTGTCTGAGTAGGTGTCATTCTATTCTGGGGGGTGGGGTGGGGCAGGACAGCAAGGGGG
AGGATTGGGAAGACAATAGCAGGCATGCTGGGGATGCGGTGGGCTCTATGGCTTCTGAGGCGGAAAGAAC
CAGCTGGGGCTCTAGGGGGTATCCCC
[124 nt withheld, positions 3667-3790]
C
[91 nt withheld, positions 3792-3882]
AGGGTGATGGTTCACGTACCTAGAAGTTCCTATTCCGAAGTTCCTATTCTCTAGAAAGTATAGGAACTTC
CTTGGCCAAAAAGCCTGAACTCACCGCGACGTCTGTCGAGAAGTTTCTGATCGAAAAGTTCGACAGCGTC
TCCGACCTGATGCAGCTCTCGGAGGGCGAAGAATCTCGTGCTTTCAGCTTCGATGTAGGAGGGCGTGGAT
ATGTCCTGCGGGTAAATAGCTGCGCCGATGGTTTCTACAAAGATCGTTATGTTTATCGGCACTTTGCATC
GGCCGCGCTCCCGATTCCGGAAGTGCTTGACATTGGGGAATTCAGCGAGAGCCTGACCTATTGCATCTCC
CGCCGTGCACAGGGTGTCACGTTGCAAGACCTGCCTGAAACCGAACTGCCCGCTGTTCTGCAGCCGGTCG
CGGAGGCCATGGATGCGATCGCTGCGGCCGATCTTAGCCAGACGAGCGGGTTCGGCCCATTCGGACCGCA
AGGAATCGGTCAATACACTACATGGCGTGATTTCATATGCGCGATTGCTGATCCCCATGTGTATCACTGG
CAAACTGTGATGGACGACACCGTCAGTGCGTCCGTCGCGCAGGCTCTCGATGAGCTGATGCTTTGGGCCG
AGGACTGCCCCGAAGTCCGGCACCTCGTGCACGCGGATTTCGGCTCCAACAATGTCCTGACGGACAATGG
CCGCATAACAGCGGTCATTGACTGGAGCGAGGCGATGTTCGGGGATTCCCAATACGAGGTCGCCAACATC
TTCTTCTGGAGGCCGTGGTTGGCTTGTATGGAGCAGCAGACGCGCTACTTCGAGCGGAGGCATCCGGAGC
TTGCAGGATCGCCGCGGCTCCGGGCGTATATGCTCCGCATTGGTCTTGACCAACTCTATCAGAGCTTGGT
TGACGGCAATTTCGATGATGCAGCTTGGGCGCAGGGTCGATGCGACGCAATCGTCCGATCCGGAGCCGGG
ACTGTCGGGCGTACACAAATCGCCCGCAGAAGCGCGGCCGTCTGGACCGATGGCTGTGTAGAAGTACTCG
CCGATAGTGGAAACCGACGCCCCAGCACTCGTCCGAGGGCAAAGGAATAGCACGTACTACGAGATTTCGA
TTCCACCGCCGCCTTCTATGAAAGGTTGGGCTTCGGAATCGTTTTCCGGGACGCCGGCTGGATGATCCTC
CAGCGCGGGGATCTCATGCTGGAGTTCTTCGCCCACCCCAACTTGTTTATTGCAGCTTATAATGGTTACA
AATAAAGCAATAGCATCACAAATTTCACAAATAAAGCATTTTTTTCACTGCATTCTAGTTGTGGTTTGTC
CAAACTCATCAATGTATCTTATCATGTCTGTATACCGTCGACCTCTAGCTAGAGCTTGGCGTAATCATGG
TCATAGCTGTTTCCTGTGTGAAATTGTTATCCGCTCACAATTCCACACAACATACGAGCCGGAAGCATAA
AGTGTAAAGCCTGGGGTGCCTAATGAGTGAGCTAACTCACATTAATTGCGTTGCGCTCACTGCCCGCTTT
CCAGTCGGGAAACCTGTCGTGCCAGCTGCATTAATGAATCGGCCAACGCGCGGGGAGAGGCGGTTTGCGT
ATTGGGCGCTCTTCCGCTTCCTCGCTCACTGACTCGCTGCGCTCGGTCGTTCGGCTGCGGCGAGCGGTAT
CAGCTCACTCAAAGGCGGTAATACGGTTATCCACAGAATCAGGGGATAACGCAGGAAAGAACATGTGAGC
AAAAGGCCAGCAAAAGGCCAGGAACCGTAAAAAGGCCGCGTTGCTGGCGTTTTTCCATAGGCTCCGCCCC
CCTGACGAGCATCACAAAAATCGACGCTCAAGTCAGAGGTGGCGAAACCCGACAGGACTATAAAGATACC
AGGCGTTTCCCCCTGGAAGCTCCCTCGTGCGCTCTCCTGTTCCGACCCTGCCGCTTACCGGATACCTGTC
CGCCTTTCTCCCTTCGGGAAGCGTGGCGCTTTCTCATAGCTCACGCTGTAGGTATCTCAGTTCGGTGTAG
GTCGTTCGCTCCAAGCTGGGCTGTGTGCACGAACCCCCCGTTCAGCCCGACCGCTGCGCCTTATCCGGTA
ACTATCGTCTTGAGTCCAACCCGGTAAGACACGACTTATCGCCACTGGCAGCAGCCACTGGTAACAGGAT
TAGCAGAGCGAGGTATGTAGGCGGTGCTACAGAGTTCTTGAAGTGGTGGCCTAACTACGGCTACACTAGA
AGAACAGTATTTGGTATCTGCGCTCTGCTGAAGCCAGTTACCTTCGGAAAAAGAGTTGGTAGCTCTTGAT
CCGGCAAACAAACCACCGCTGGTAGCGGTGGTTTTTTTGTTTGCAAGCAGCAGATTACGCGCAGAAAAAA
AGGATCTCAAGAAGATCCTTTGATCTTTTCTACGGGGTCTGACGCTCAGTGGAACGAAAACTCACGTTAA
GGGATTTTGGTCATGAGATTATCAAAAAGGATCTTCACCTAGATCCTTTTAAATTAAAAATGAAGTTTTA
AATCAATCTAAAGTATATATGAGTAAACTTGGTCTGACAGTTACCAATGCTTAATCAGTGAGGCACCTAT
CTCAGCGATCTGTCTATTTCGTTCATCCATAGTTGCCTGACTCCCCGTCGTGTAGATAACTACGATACGG
GAGGGCTTACCATCTGGCCCCAGTGCTGCAATGATACCGCGAGACCCACGCTCACCGGCTCCAGATTTAT
CAGCAATAAACCAGCCAGCCGGAAGGGCCGAGCGCAGAAGTGGTCCTGCAACTTTATCCGCCTCCATCCA
GTCTATTAATTGTTGCCGGGAAGCTAGAGTAAGTAGTTCGCCAGTTAATAGTTTGCGCAACGTTGTTGCC
ATTGCTACAGGCATCGTGGTGTCACGCTCGTCGTTTGGTATGGCTTCATTCAGCTCCGGTTCCCAACGAT
CAAGGCGAGTTACATGATCCCCCATGTTGTGCAAAAAAGCGGTTAGCTCCTTCGGTCCTCCGATCGTTGT
CAGAAGTAAGTTGGCCGCAGTGTTATCACTCATGGTTATGGCAGCACTGCATAATTCTCTTACTGTCATG
CCATCCGTAAGATGCTTTTCTGTGACTGGTGAGTACTCAACCAAGTCATTCTGAGAATAGTGTATGCGGC
GACCGAGTTGCTCTTGCCCGGCGTCAATACGGGATAATACCGCGCCACATAGCAGAACTTTAAAAGTGCT
CATCATTGGAAAACGTTCTTCGGGGCGAAAACTCTCAAGGATCTTACCGCTGTTGAGATCCAGTTCGATG
TAACCCACTCGTGCACCCAACTGATCTTCAGCATCTTTTACTTTCACCAGCGTTTCTGGGTGAGCAAAAA
CAGGAAGGCAAAATGCCGCAAAAAAGGGAATAAGGGCGACACGGAAATGTTGAATACTCATACTCTTCCT
TTTTCAATATTATTGAAGCATTTATCAGGGTTATTGTCTCATGAGCGGATACATATTTGAATGTATTTAG
AAAAATAAACAAATAGGGGTTCCGCGCACATTTCCCCGAAAAGTGCCACCTGACGTCGACGGATCGGGAG
ATCTCCCGATCCCCTATGGTGCACTCTCAGTACAATCTGCTCTGATGCCGCATAGTTAAGCCAGTATCTG
CTCCCTGCTTGTGTGTTGGAGGTCGCTGAGTAGTGCGCGAGCAAAATTTAAGCTACAACAAGGCAAGGCT
TGAC
